Addgene plasmid #164552: GP821
Purpose: Expresses Smo-FLAG K434R
Depositing lab: Gregory Pazour. Depositing organization: University of Massachusetts, Worcester. Publication: Ubiquitin links smoothened to intraflagellar transport to regulate Hedgehog signaling. Desai PB, Stuck MW, Lv B, Pazour GJ. J Cell Biol. 2020 Jul 6;219(7). pii: 151798. doi: 10.1083/jcb.201912104. PubMed 32435793.
Backbone
  Vector backbone: Phage lentivirus
  Vector type: Lentiviral
  Selectable markers: Blasticidin
Growth in bacteria
  Bacterial resistance: Ampicillin, 100 μg/mL
  Growth temperature: 37°C
  Growth strain: NEB Stable
  Copy number: High Copy
Gene/Insert
  Gene/Insert name: Smoothened K434R
  Species: M. musculus (mouse)
  Mutation: One of the three Lysines in loop three of Smoothened changed to arginine (KKK to RKK). K434R
  Entrez Gene: Smo (a.k.a. E130215L21Rik, Smoh, bnb, smoothened)
  Promoter: GgCryD1
  Tag / fusion protein: FLAG (C terminal on insert)
  Cloning method: Gibson Cloning
Terms and licenses: Academic/Nonprofit Terms; Industry Terms: Not Available to Industry
How to cite: GP821 was a gift from Gregory Pazour (Addgene plasmid # 164552 ; http://n2t.net/addgene:164552 ; RRID:Addgene_164552)
