[The description below was written by a language model from this plasmid's Addgene catalogue record and pLannotate feature annotations shown in this document.]
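Description:
GP821 is an HIV-1-based lentiviral transfer plasmid, built on a pHAGE-type ("Phage lentivirus") backbone, that expresses mouse Smoothened carrying a K434R substitution with a C-terminal FLAG tag. It is propagated in E. coli as a high-copy plasmid through a ColE1/pUC-type origin with ampicillin selection from the β-lactamase gene. A recombination-deficient strain is recorded for growth, as is usual for plasmids carrying repeated LTR sequences. The annotated viral elements are those expected of a packaging-dependent vector: truncated LTRs flanking the Ψ packaging signal with adjoining gag sequence, the Rev response element for nuclear export of the genomic RNA, the cPPT/CTS, and a WPRE near the 3' LTR to enhance transcript expression.

All features are annotated on the minus strand. Read in the viral sense, the payload begins after the cPPT with a synthetic poly(A) signal, a transcriptional pause site and an SV40 poly(A) signal, which probably insulate the internal cassette from upstream read-through. Next come the blasticidin S deaminase gene, an EMCV IRES, the Smo coding sequence and a 3xFLAG tag. Blasticidin resistance and Smo-FLAG are therefore encoded on one bicistronic transcript, so drug-selected transduced cells should also express the receptor. The catalogue names the promoter as GgCryD1, which was not detected in the feature table. It presumably lies in the unannotated gap upstream of the blasticidin gene.

The mutation converts the first of three lysines in the third loop of Smoothened to arginine (KKK to RKK), removing a potential ubiquitin acceptor site. According to the associated publication title, the construct serves studies of how ubiquitination couples Smoothened to intraflagellar transport in Hedgehog signalling.
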