Features (pLannotate 1.2.2; 27 found; start..end, strand, type, name):
     47..907     -  CDS            AmpR: β-lactamase; bla; confers resistance to ampicillin, carbenicillin, and related antibiotics
    908..1012    -  promoter       AmpR promoter: bla
   1145..1325    -  LTR            5' LTR (truncated): truncated 5' long terminal repeat (LTR) from HIV-1
   1368..1478    -  CDS            nef (fragment): NEF_SIVS4 - Experimental evidence at protein level: Swiss-Prot protein existence level 1. Interferes with TCR signaling from the cell membrane. Interacts with CD247/TCRZ (TCR zeta chain) and exert potent down- regulation of cell surface TCR/CD3 complexes. From Simian immunodeficiency virus (isolate F236/smH4) (SIV-sm) (Simian immunodeficiency virus sooty mangabey monkey).
   1473..2061    -  misc_feature   WPRE: woodchuck hepatitis virus posttranscriptional regulatory element
   2102..2167    -  CDS            3xFLAG: three tandem FLAG® epitope tags, followed by an enterokinase cleavage site
   2177..4555    -  CDS            Smo: SMO_MOUSE - Also known as Smoh. Experimental evidence at protein level: Swiss-Prot protein existence level 1. G protein-coupled receptor that probably associates with the patched protein (PTCH) to transduce the hedgehog's proteins signal. Binding of sonic hedgehog (SHH) to its receptor patched is thought to prevent normal inhibition by patched of smoothened (SMO) (By similarity). Required for the accumulation of KIF7, GLI2 and GLI3 in the cilia. Interacts with DLG5 at the ciliary base to induce the accumulation of KIF7 and GLI2 at the ciliary tip for GLI2 activation (PubMed:25644602). From Mus
   4563..5148    -  misc_feature   IRES2: internal ribosome entry site (IRES) of the encephalomyocarditis virus (EMCV)
   5149..5544    -  CDS            BSD: blasticidin S deaminase; Aspergillus terreus BSD; confers resistance to blasticidin
   5740..5874    -  polyA_signal   SV40 poly(A) signal: SV40 polyadenylation signal
   5889..5980    -  misc_feature   pause site: RNA polymerase II transcriptional pause signal from the human α2 globin gene
   5994..6042    -  polyA_signal   poly(A) signal: synthetic polyadenylation signal
   6091..6208    -  misc_feature   cPPT/CTS: central polypurine tract and central termination sequence of HIV-1
   6256..6356    -  CDS            Rev (fragment): human immunodeficiency virus 1 (HIV-1) Rev protein; rev; enhances nuclear export of unspliced and incompletely spliced viral mRNAs
   6733..6966    -  misc_feature   RRE: The Rev response element (RRE) of HIV-1 allows for Rev-dependent mRNA export from the nucleus to the cytoplasm.
   7141..7479    -  CDS            HIV-1 gag (fragment): gag protein from human immunodeficiency virus 1; gag
   7463..7588    -  misc_feature   HIV-1 Ψ: packaging signal of human immunodeficiency virus type 1
   7635..7892    -  LTR            5' LTR (truncated): truncated 5' long terminal repeat (LTR) from HIV-1
   7940..8269    -  CDS            nef (fragment): NEF_HV1BR - Experimental evidence at protein level: Swiss-Prot protein existence level 1. Extracellular Nef protein targets CD4(+) T-lymphocytes for apoptosis by interacting with CXCR4 surface receptors (PubMed:14990729). From Human immunodeficiency virus type 1 group M subtype B (isolate BRU/LAI) (HIV-1).
   8436..8519    -  polyA_signal   SV40 poly(A) signal (fragment): SV40 polyadenylation signal
   8553..8569    -  protein_bind   lac operator: The lac repressor binds to the lac operator to inhibit transcription in E. coli. This inhibition can be relieved by adding lactose or isopropyl-β-D-thiogalactopyranoside (IPTG). lac repressor encoded by lacI
   8577..8607    -  promoter       lac promoter: promoter for the E. coli lac operon
   8622..8643    -  protein_bind   CAP binding site: CAP binding activates transcription in the presence of cAMP. E. coli catabolite activator protein
   8656..8693    -  CDS            lacI (fragment): lac repressor; lacI; The lac repressor binds to the lac operator to inhibit transcription in E. coli. This inhibition can be relieved by adding lactose or isopropyl-β-D-thiogalactopyranoside (IPTG).
   8718..8811    -  rep_origin     SV40 ori (fragment): SV40 origin of replication
   8817..8871    -  CDS            lacI (fragment): lac repressor; lacI; The lac repressor binds to the lac operator to inhibit transcription in E. coli. This inhibition can be relieved by adding lactose or isopropyl-β-D-thiogalactopyranoside (IPTG).
   9054..9642    -  rep_origin     ori: high-copy-number ColE1/pMB1/pBR322/pUC origin of replication
>Addgene plasmid #164552 | GP821 | addgene full sequence | sequence record 325402 | Addgene NGS Result
GTTTTAAATCAATCTAAAGTATATATGAGTAAACTTGGTCTGACAGTTACCAATGCTTAATCAGTGAGGC
ACCTATCTCAGCGATCTGTCTATTTCGTTCATCCATAGTTGCCTGACTCCCCGTCGTGTAGATAACTACG
ATACGGGAGGGCTTACCATCTGGCCCCAGTGCTGCAATGATACCGCGAGACCCACGCTCACCGGCTCCAG
ATTTATCAGCAATAAACCAGCCAGCCGGAAGGGCCGAGCGCAGAAGTGGTCCTGCAACTTTATCCGCCTC
CATCCAGTCTATTAATTGTTGCCGGGAAGCTAGAGTAAGTAGTTCGCCAGTTAATAGTTTGCGCAACGTT
GTTGCCATTGCTACAGGCATCGTGGTGTCACGCTCGTCGTTTGGTATGGCTTCATTCAGCTCCGGTTCCC
AACGATCAAGGCGAGTTACATGATCCCCCATGTTGTGCAAAAAAGCGGTTAGCTCCTTCGGTCCTCCGAT
CGTTGTCAGAAGTAAGTTGGCCGCAGTGTTATCACTCATGGTTATGGCAGCACTGCATAATTCTCTTACT
GTCATGCCATCCGTAAGATGCTTTTCTGTGACTGGTGAGTACTCAACCAAGTCATTCTGAGAATAGTGTA
TGCGGCGACCGAGTTGCTCTTGCCCGGCGTCAACACGGGATAATACCGCGCCACATAGCAGAACTTTAAA
AGTGCTCATCATTGGAAAACGTTCTTCGGGGCGAAAACTCTCAAGGATCTTACCGCTGTTGAGATCCAGT
TCGATGTAACCCACTCGTGCACCCAACTGATCTTCAGCATCTTTTACTTTCACCAGCGTTTCTGGGTGAG
CAAAAACAGGAAGGCAAAATGCCGCAAAAAAGGGAATAAGGGCGACACGGAAATGTTGAATACTCATACT
CTTCCTTTTTCAATATTATTGAAGCATTTATCAGGGTTATTGTCTCATGAGCGGATACATATTTGAATGT
ATTTAGAAAAATAAACAAATAGGGGTTCCGCGCACATTTCCCCGAAAAGTGCCACCTGACGTCTAAGAAA
CCATTATTATCATGACATTAACCTATAAAAATAGGCGTATCACGAGGCCCTTTCGTCTTCAAGAATGATC
TAGCCCTTTCCTTAATCGCCCGGGTGCTAGAGATTTTCCACACTGACTAAAAGGGTCTGAGGGATCTCTA
GTTACCAGAGTCACACAACAGACGGGCACACACTACTTGAAGCACTCAAGGCAAGCTTTATTGAGGCTTA
AGCAGTGGGTTCCCTAGTTAGCCAGAGAGCTCCCAGGCTCAGATCTGGTCTAACCAGAGAGACCCAGTAC
AAGCAAAAAGCAGGGCGCGCCTGTCCTGCAGGTGATCTTGTCTTCGTTGGGAGTGAATTAGCCCTTCCAG
TCCCCCCTTTTCTTTTAAAAAGTGGCTAAGATCTACAGCTGCCTTGTAAGTCATTGGTCTTAAAGGTACC
AGGCGGGGAGGCGGCCCAAAGGGAGATCCGACTCGTCTGAGGGCGAAGGCGAAGACGCGGAAGAGGCCGC
AGAGCCGGCAGCAGGCCGCGGGAAGGAAGGTCCGCTGGATTGAGGGCCGAAGGGACGTAGCAGAAGGACG
TCCCGCGCAGAATCCAGGTGGCAACACAGGCGAGCAGCCAAGGAAAGGACGATGATTTCCCCGACAACAC
CACGGAATTGTCAGTGCCCAACAGCCGAGCCCCTGTCCAGCAGCGGGCAAGGCAGGCGGCGATGAGTTCC
GCCGTGGCAATAGGGAGGGGGAAAGCGAAAGTCCCGGAAAGGAGCTGACAGGTGGTGGCAATGCCCCAAC
CAGTGGGGGTTGCGTCAGCAAACACAGTGCACACCACGCCACGTTGCCTGACAACGGGCCACAACTCCTC
ATAAAGAGACAGCAACCAGGATTTATACAAGGAGGAGAAAATGAAAGCCATACGGGAAGCAATAGCATGA
TACAAAGGCATTAAAGCAGCGTATCCACATAGCGTAAAAGGAGCAACATAGTTAAGAATACCAGTCAATC
TTTCACAAATTTTGTAATCCAGAGGTTGATTAGGATCTCTCGAGTTCGGATCTTACTTACTAAGCGGCCG
CCTTGTCATCGTCATCCTTGTAATCGATGTCATGATCTTTATAATCACCGTCATGGTCTTTGTAGTCCAT
GGTGGCGAAGTCCGAGTCTGCATCCAAGATCTCAGCCTCCATTAGGTTAGTGCGGGAATGAATGGATCCC
AGCCCCTGGAGGCGGCCCTGAGCCCAGACCCGGGGGGCTGAGGCACCAGGGAGAAATGGATCTTGATGGG
GACTAGGCTCTGGGCAGAAGGGGTTGGAGACTAGAGTCCAGGCTCCCTGTCGGCAGGACTCCCCTGTTCC
CCAGGCGTTTGCAGCTACCAGGCACTTCTGCCGAGGCAGCTGAGGCAGCCGAGGAACTGCACTGGTGGCA
GGAACAGGGGCAGAGTGGTGAAGCTCAGGGGCTGGCCTCAAGGGGCACACCTCCTTCTTCCTCTTCCTCC
GCTTTTTCTTCCGGCCCAAACGCTTCTCTAACTCTGGGGAGATCTCTGCCTCAACCAGCCACATGTTGGC
TTGTTCTTCTGGTGGCACTGGAGTTGCCACAGGGGTAACGGACACATCCTGGGGCAATATGGCTCCTCTC
CGAGCCACCATCTTGGTGACATGCTGAGCCCAGGCAGAGGAGACGTCAGCTGAGGGTTCATTGAGGTCAA
AAGCCAAACCCGCAACAGGTCCATCATGGGAGACAGTGTGCATGCTGAAGGAGAGCTCCTGGCCCGGGTT
CTGCAGCAGCTCACGCCGCTTAGAGAAGGCCTTGGCGATCATCTTGCTCTTCTTGATTCTCTTGGGCTCA
TCATCACTGTGCCCAGTCAACCTGCACCAGGTGCGCCTCCAGATGAGCAGGGTGGCCTTGGTCCAGACCC
AGGTGCTCATGGCAATGCCAGTGCCAAACATGGCAAATAGATTGATCTTCTCCACCAGGAGGCTGGGCCG
ATTCTTGATCTCACAGTCAGGAATGGGCTTCTTGGTAGGCAGCCCGATGGTCACGTTGGCTTGGCATAGC
ACATAGTCCCGGAAGCTACGCTCCCACTCAGCCTGGTTGAAGAAGTCATAGAAGTGGCAGCTGAAGGTGA
TGAGCACAAAGCCAAAGGCCAGGAAGCCAAAAATGCCCAGGCGCAGCATGGTCTCGTTGATCTTGCTGGC
TGCCTTCTCACTCAGAAGCCCAGGGTGGTTGCTCCTGATGGAGAACAGAGTCATGACCCCTCTGATGAGG
AAGTAGCCTCCCACAATAAGCACCAGGCCAATTGGGGCCAGGACAAAGCCAGCACGGTACCGATAGTTCT
TGTAGCCTACAAAACAGATGCCACTCACGGAGTCTCCATCTACCTGAGCCACAGCCAGGATTGCCACCGT
GAGGACAAAGGGGAGTGACCACGTGAGCAGGTGGAAATAGGATGTCTTGCCCGAGAGAGGCTGGTAGGTG
GTGCCCAGGGCTTTGAAGGAGGTGTGCCAGGCATAGGTGAGGACCACGAACCAGACTACTCCAGCCATCA
AGGCATAGTACACAATGACAAAGATGATGACACAGGACAGGGTCTCACTGGAGGTGGGCTCCCCAAATCT
CATGGTGCCATCTGCTCGGCAAACAATCTCTCGGCGGGCACCATCCATGAACTGGGCCAGCCAGCCAATG
CTGCCCACGAAGAAACACGCATTGACATAGAAGAGAATAACCGCAGGGTAGCGATTGGAGTTCCGCCAGT
CAGCCACAAAGGTGGCCAGTGTGAAGAGCGTGCAGAGACCAGTGACCGCCCCGAAGGCTGCGATGTAGCT
GTGCATGTCCTGGTGCTCGGCCTCGGTGAACAGCGGGTTCTGACACTGAATCCCACAGCCCTCCACGTCC
TCATACCAGCTCTTGGGGTTGTCTGTTCGCACCAAGGGTGCTTCACATTGGCCTGAGCTGTTGAACTTGA
TGTTTTGTACCTCGTTTGGGCAGCCTTCAGGGAAGTGGTCCGGTGTGCAACGCAGAAAGTCAGGCCACCC
TCGCTCCCGCTCCACAATGGCACAGGGGCCTCGGGTGGCCTGGCAGAGGGTACGGCTGGGCAACTCCACT
CGGTCATTCTCACACTTGGGCATGTAGACAGCACACAGCAGGGGCTGGATCACTGCCCAGCAGCGGGGGG
CATTCCGGAGGCCGGACCAGAGCACGAGCTTGCCGTGCGCTTCCTCCTGCGAGTCCGAGTCCCCAGCCAG
CAGCGTGGTGGTGGCTCCGTAGGGCAGCGCCGAGCCCAGGCACACGTTGTAGCGCAAAGGCTCGCAGTGG
GCGGCCCGGCCGCAGTGGCTCAGCAGCGGCGGCGGAGGGCTGGTCACCGGCACGTCCCTCCTCGAGCTCC
CGCTGGCGCTGTGAGGCCCAGGCCCGGTCACGTTCCCGCTCAAGGCCGCCCCCCGGCCCGGGCCCCCCAG
CAGTACCAGCAGCAGCAACTGCAGCAGCCTCCGGGGCGCCAGCTCGGGCCCACGCACGGGGCGGCCAGCG
GCCATGGTCTATGGTTGTGGCCATATTATCATCGTGTTTTTCAAAGGAAAACCACGTCCCCGTGGTTCGG
GGGGCCTAGACGTTTTTTTAACCTCGACTAAACACATGTAAAGCATGTGTACCGAGGCCCCAGATCAGAT
CCCATACAATGGGGTACCTTCTGGGCATCCTTCAGCCCCTTGTTGAATACGCTTGAGGAGAGCCATTTGA
CTCTTTCCACAACTATCCAACTCACAACGTGGCACTGGGGTTGTGCCGCCTTTGCAGGTGTATCTTATAC
ACGTGGCTTTTGGCCGCAGAGGCACCTGTCGCCAGGTGGGGGGTTCCGCTGCCTGCAAAGGGTCGCTACA
GACGTTGTTTGTCTTCAAGAAGCTTCCAGAGGAACTGCTTCCTTCACGACATTCAACAGACCTTGCATTC
CTTTGGCGAGAGGGGAAAGACCCCTAGGAATGCTCGTCAAGAAGACAGGGCCAGGTTTCCGGGCCCTCAC
ATTGCCAAAAGACGGCAATATGGTGGAAAATAACATATAGACAAACGCACACCGGCCTTATTCCAAGCGG
CTTCGGCCAGTAACGTTAGGGGGGGGGAGGGAGAGGGGGCCCTCCCACACATAACCAGAGGGCAGCAATT
CACGAATCCCAACTGCCGTCGGCTGTCCATCACTGTCCTTCACTATGGCTTTGATCCCAGGATGCAGATC
GAGAAGCACCTGTCGGCACCGTCCGCAGGGGCTCAAGATGCCCCTGTTCTCATTTCCGATCGCGACGATA
CAAGTCAGGTTGCCAGCTGCCGCAGCAGCAGCAGTGCCCAGCACCACGAGTTCTGCACAAGGTCCCCCAG
TAAAATGATATACATTGACACCAGTGAAGATGCGGCCGTCGCTAGAGAGAGCTGCGCTGGCGACGCTGTA
GTCTTCAGAGATGGGGATGCTGTTGATTGTAGCCGTTGCTCTTTCAATGAGGGTGGATTCTTCTTGAGAC
AAAGGCTTGGCCATATTAATGTCGCTCCGTGCTCTCCGGTCTCACAGCCCCGCTTTTACGTGCCCCGGAG
CCTGGGCTGGCAGCTCGTCACGCCCCATTGGGGCGGGGTGTCCCCTCGTCCAGCCCAGCTCTGCCCCCTC
TCCCTCTGGCCCCCCTCATGCTGCCCACCCCTATCCTGTGTGTCCACTAGTCGCGAATCTGTTCCCGGGG
ATCCAGACATGATAAGATACATTGATGAGTTTGGACAAACCACAACTAGAATGCAGTGAAAAAAATGCTT
TATTTGTGAAATTTGTGATGCTATTGCTTTATTTGTAACCATTATAAGCTGCAATAAACAAGTTCGGTAC
CTATCGATAGAGAAATGTTCTGGCACCTGCACTTGCACTGGGGACAGCCTATTTTGCTAGTTTGTTTTGT
TTCGTTTTGTTTTGATGGAGAGCGTATGTTAGTACTATCGATTCACACAAAAAACCAACACACAGATGTA
ATGAAAATAAAGATATTTTATTGCGGCCACTAGTCCAAACTGGATCTCTGCTGTCCGAGTAATAAACCCG
AAAATTTTGAATTTTTGTAATTTGTTTTTGTAATTCTTTAGTTTGTATGTCTGTTGCTATTATGTCTACT
ATTCTTTCCCCTGCACTGTACCCCCCAATCCCCCCTTTTCTTTTAAAATTGTGGATGAATACTGCCTATT
GTTGAGAATTCGGCGATACCGTCGAGATCCGTTCACTAATCGAATGGATCTGTCTCTGTCTCTCTCTCCA
CCTTCTTCTTCTATTCCTTCGGGCCTGTCGGGTCCCCTCGGGGTTGGGAGGTGGGTCTGAAACGATAATG
GTGAATATCCCTGCCTAACTCTATTCACTATAGAAAGTACAGCAAAAACTATTCTTAAACCTACCAAGCC
TCCTACTATCATTATGAATAATTTTATATACCACAGCCAATTTGTTATGTTAAACCAATTCCACAAACTT
GCCCATTTATCTAATTCCAATAATTCTTGTTCATTCTTTTCTTGCTGGTTTTGCGATTCTTCAATTAAGG
AGTGTATTAAGCTTGTGTAATTGTTAATTTCTCTGTCCCACTCCATCCAGGTCGTGTGATTCCAAATCTG
TTCCAGAGATTTATTACTCCAACTAGCATTCCAAGGCACAGCAGTGGTGCAAATGAGTTTTCCAGAGCAA
CCCCAAATCCCCAGGAGCTGTTGATCCTTTAGGTATCTTTCCACAGCCAGGATTCTTGCCTGGAGCTGCT
TGATGCCCCAGACTGTGAGTTGCAACAGATGCTGTTGCGCCTCAATAGCCCTCAGCAAATTGTTCTGCTG
CTGCACTATACCAGACAATAATTGTCTGGCCTGTACCGTCAGCGTCATTGACGCTGCGCCCATAGTGCTT
CCTGCTGCTCCCAAGAACCCAAGGAACAAAGCTCCTATTCCCACTGCTCTTTTTTCTCTCTGCACCACTC
TTCTCTTTGCCTTGGTGGGTGCTACTCCTAATGGTTCAATTTTTACTACTTTATATTTATATAATTCACT
TCTCCAATTGTCCCTCATATCTCCTCCTCCAGGTCTGAAGATCAGCGGCCGGCCGCTTGCTGTGCGGTGG
TCTTACTTTTGTTTTGCTCTTCCTCTATCTTGTCTAAAGCTTCCTTGGTGTCTTTTATCTCTATCCTTTG
ATGCACACAATAGAGGGTTGCTACTGTATTATATAATGATCTAAGTTCTTCTGATCCTGTCTGAAGGGAT
GGTTGTAGCTGTCCCAGTATTTGTCTACAGCCTTCTGATGTTTCTAACAGGCCAGGATTAACTGCGAATC
GTTCTAGCTCCCTGCTTGCCCATACTATATGTTTTAATTTATATTTTTTCTTTCCCCCTGGCCTTAACCG
AATTTTTTCCCATCGCGATCTAATTCTCCCCCGCTTAATACTGACGCTCTCGCACCCATCTCTCTCCTTC
TAGCCTCCGCTAGTCAAAATTTTTGGCGTACTCTGCAGTCGCCGCCCCTCGCCTCTTGCCGTGCGCGCTT
CAGCAAGCCGAGTCCTGCGTCGAGAGAGCTCCTCTGGTTTCCCTTTCGCTTTCAAGTCCCTGTTCGGGCG
CCACTGCTAGAGATTTTCCACACTGACTAAAAGGGTCTGAGGGATCTCTAGTTACCAGAGTCACACAACA
GACGGGCACACACTACTTGAAGCACTCAAGGCAAGCTTTATTGAGGCTTAAGCAGTGGGTTCCCTAGTTA
GCCAGAGAGCTCCCAGGCTCAGATCTGGTCTAACCAGAGAGACCCAGTACAGGCAAAAAGCAGCTGCTTA
TATGCAGGATCTGAGGGCTCGCCACTCCCCAGTCCCGCCCAGGCCACGCCTCCCTGGAAAGTCCCCAGCG
GAAAGTCCCTTGTAGCAAGCTCGATATCAGCAGTTCTTGAAGTACTCCGGATGCAGCTCTCGGGCCACGT
GATGAAATGCTAGGCGGCTGTCAAACCTCCACTCTAACACTTCTCTCTCCGGGTCATCCATCCCATGCAG
GCTCACAGGGTGTAACAAGCTGGTGTTCTCTCCTTTATTGGCCTCTTCTACCTTATCTGGCTCAACTGGT
ACTAGCTTGTAGCACCATCCAAAGGTCAGTGGATATCTGACCCCTGGCCCTGGTGTGTAGTTCTGCTAAT
CAGGGAAGTAGCCTTGTGTGTGGTAGATCCACAGATCAAGGATATCTTGTCTTCTTTGGGAGTGAATTAG
CCCTTCCAACTACTAAGTTTGTAGTACATATTTAACAAATACAATTTCTTTAAAATGAAAATAATTCAGA
GGAATCACAGGTTTAGAGTAAATGAAACCACAGGTAATTGGCAGTGGTAATAGGGTATGGGGTGGGAAGT
TTGGGATGATTTTGGTTAGCTTGAGTTATCCAGTTGATCCAGACATGATAAGATACATTGATGAGTTTGG
ACAAACCACAACTAGAATGCAGTGAAAAAAATGCTTTATTTGTGAAATTCGTAATCATGTCATAGCTGTT
TCCTGTGTGAAATTGTTATCCGCTCACAATTCCACACAACATACGAGCCGGAAGCATAAAGTGTAAAGCC
TGGGGTGCCTAATGAGTGAGCTAACTCACATTAATTGCGTTGCGCTCACTGCCCGCTTTCCAGTCGGGAA
ACCTGTCGTGCCACGGGGAGCTTTTTGCAAAAGCCTAGGCCTCCAAAAAAGCCTCCTCACTACTTCTGGA
ATAGCTCAGAGGCCGAGGCGGCCTCGGCCTCTGCATAAATAAAAAAAATTAGTCAGCCATGAGCTTGCTG
CATTAATGAATCGGCCAACGCGCGGGGAGAGGCGGTTTGCGTATTGGGCGCTCTTCCGCTTCCTCGCTCA
CTGACTCGCTGCGCTCGGTCGTTCGGCTGCGGCGAGCGGTATCAGCTCACTCAAAGGCGGTAATACGGTT
ATCCACAGAATCAGGGGATAACGCAGGAAAGAACATGTGAGCAAAAGGCCAGCAAAAGGCCAGGAACCGT
AAAAAGGCCGCGTTGCTGGCGTTTTTCCATAGGCTCCGCCCCCCTGACGAGCATCACAAAAATCGACGCT
CAAGTCAGAGGTGGCGAAACCCGACAGGACTATAAAGATACCAGGCGTTTCCCCCTGGAAGCTCCCTCGT
GCGCTCTCCTGTTCCGACCCTGCCGCTTACCGGATACCTGTCCGCCTTTCTCCCTTCGGGAAGCGTGGCG
CTTTCTCATAGCTCACGCTGTAGGTATCTCAGTTCGGTGTAGGTCGTTCGCTCCAAGCTGGGCTGTGTGC
ACGAACCCCCCGTTCAGCCCGACCGCTGCGCCTTATCCGGTAACTATCGTCTTGAGTCCAACCCGGTAAG
ACACGACTTATCGCCACTGGCAGCAGCCACTGGTAACAGGATTAGCAGAGCGAGGTATGTAGGCGGTGCT
ACAGAGTTCTTGAAGTGGTGGCCTAACTACGGCTACACTAGAAGAACAGTATTTGGTATCTGCGCTCTGC
TGAAGCCAGTTACCTTCGGAAAAAGAGTTGGTAGCTCTTGATCCGGCAAACAAACCACCGCTGGTAGCGG
TGGTTTTTTTGTTTGCAAGCAGCAGATTACGCGCAGAAAAAAAGGATCTCAAGAAGATCCTTTGATCTTT
TCTACGGGGTCTGACGCTCAGTGGAACGAAAACTCACGTTAAGGGATTTTGGTCATGAGATTATCAAAAA
GGATCTTCACCTAGATCCTTTTAAATTAAAAATGAA
